>Addgene plasmid #200012 | Vector 1174D | addgene full sequence | sequence record 395199 | Addgene NGS Result
TTGAGATCCTTTTTTTCTGCGCGTAATCTGCTGCTTGCAAACAAAAAAACCACCGCTACCAGCGGTGGTT
TGTTTGCCGGATCAAGAGCTACCAACTCTTTTTCCGAAGGTAACTGGCTTCAGCAGAGCGCAGATACCAA
ATACTGTTCTTCTAGTGTAGCCGTAGTTAGGCCACCACTTCAAGAACTCTGTAGCACCGCCTACATACCT
CGCTCTGCTAATCCTGTTACCAGTGGCTGCTGCCAGTGGCGATAAGTCGTGTCTTACCGGGTTGGACTCA
AGACGATAGTTACCGGATAAGGCGCAGCGGTCGGGCTGAACGGGGGGTTCGTGCACACAGCCCAGCTTGG
AGCGAACGACCTACACCGAACTGAGATACCTACAGCGTGAGCTATGAGAAAGCGCCACGCTTCCCGAAGG
GAGAAAGGCGGACAGGTATCCGGTAAGCGGCAGGGTCGGAACAGGAGAGCGCACGAGGGAGCTTCCAGGG
GGAAACGCCTGGTATCTTTATAGTCCTGTCGGGTTTCGCCACCTCTGACTTGAGCGTCGATTTTTGTGAT
GCTCGTCAGGGGGGCGGAGCCTATGGAAAAACGCCAGCAACGCGGCCTTTTTACGGTTCCTGGCCTTTTG
CTGGCCTTTTGCTCACATGTTCTTTCCTGCGTTATCCCCTGATTCTGTGGATAACCGTATTACCGCCTTT
GAGTGAGCTGATACCGCTCGCCGCAGCCGAACGACCGAGCGCAGCGAGTCAGTGAGCGAGGAAGCGGAAG
AGCGCCCAATACGCAAACCGCCTCTCCCCGCGCGTTGGCCGATTCATTAATGCAGCTGGCACGACAGGTT
TCCCGACTGGAAAGCGGGCAGTGAGCGCAACGCAATTAATGTGAGTTAGCTCACTCATTAGGCACCCCAG
GCTTTACACTTTATGCTTCCGGCTCGTATGTTGTGTGGAATTGTGAGCGGATAACAATTTCACACAGGAA
ACAGCTATGACCATGATTACGCCAAGCTCGAAATTAACCCTCACTAAAGGGATTAACCCTAGAAAGATAG
TCTGCGTAAAATTGACGCATGCATTCTTGAAATATTGCTCTCTCTTTCTAAATAGCGCGAATCCGTCGCT
GTGCATTTAGGACATCTCAGTCGCCGCTTGGAGCTCCCGTGAGGCGTGCTTGTCAATGCGGTAAGTGTCA
CTGATTTTGAACTATAACGACCGCGTGAGTCAAAATGACGCATGATTATCTTTTACGTGACTTTTAAGAT
TTAACTCATACGATAATTATATTGTTATTTCATGTTCTACTTACGTGATAACTTATTATATATATATTTT
CTTGTTATAGATATCTGTCGACATGCCCGCCGTGACCGTCGAGAACCCGCTGACGCTGCCCCGCGTATCC
GCACCCGCCGACGCCGTCGCACGTCCCGTGCTCACCGTGACCACCGCGCCCAGCGGTTTCGAGGGCGAGG
GCTTCCCGGTGCGCCGCGCGTTCGCCGGGATCAACTACCGCCACCTCGACCCGTTCATCATGATGGACCA
GATGGGTGAGGTGGAGTACGCGCCCGGGGAGCCCAAGGGCACGCCCTGGCACCCGCACCGCGGCTTCGAG
ACCGTGACCTACATCGTCGACGGGCCCGCGTGCAAAAGCGTGTTTTTTTGCAGTGCAAAAAAGTTGGTGG
TGGGGAGGCCACCGAGTATGCCGCGGAATTGATCGGCTAAATGGTATGGCAAGAAAAGGTATGCAATATA
ATAATCTTTTATTGGGTATGCAACGAAAATTTGTTTCGTCAACGTATGCAATATTTTTTATTAAAAGAGG
GTATGCAATGTATTTTATTAAAAACGGGTATGCAATATAATAATCTTTTATTGGGTATGCAACGAAAATT
TGTTTCGTCAAAGTATGCAATATTTTTTATTAAAAGAGGGTATGCAATGTATTTTATTAAAAACGGGTAT
GCAATAAAAAATTATTTGGTTTCTCTAAAAAGTATGCAGCACTTATTTTTTGATAAGGTATGCAACAAAA
TTTTACTTTGCCGAAAATATGCAATGTTTTTGCGAATAAATTCAACGCACACTTATTACGTGAGGTACCG
CGTAAAACACAATCAAGTATGAGTCATAAGCTGATGTCATGTTTTGCACACGGCTCATAACCGAACTGGC
TTTACGAGTAGAATTCTACTTGTAACGCACGATCAGTGGATGATGTCATTTGTTTTTCAAATCGAGATGA
TGTCATGTTTTGCACACGGCTCATAAACTCGCTTTACGAGTAGAATTCTACGTGTAACGCACGATCGATT
GATGAGTCATTTGTTTTGCAATATGATATCATACAATATGACTCATTTGTTTTTCAAAACCGAACTTGAT
TTACGGGTAGAATTCTACTTGTAAAGCACAATCAAAAAGATGATGTCATTTGTTTTTCAAAACTGAACTC
GCTTTACGAGTAGAATTCTACGTGTAAAACACAATCAAGAAATGATGTCATTTGTTATAAAAATAAAAGC
TGATGTCATGTTTTGCACATGGCTCATAACTAAACTCGCTTTACGGGTAGAATTCTACGCGCGTCGATGT
CTTTGTGATGCGCGCGACATTTTTGTAGGTTATTGATAAAATGAACGGATACGTTGCCCGACATTATCAT
TAAATCCTTGGCGTAGAATTTGTCGGGTCCATTGTCCGTGTGCGCTAGCATGCCCGTAACGGACCTCGTA
CTTTTGGCTTCAAAGGTTTTGCGCACAGACAAAATGTGCCACACTTGCAGCTCTGCATGTGTGCGCGTTA
CCACAAATCCCAACGGCGCAGTGTACTTGTTGTATGCAAATAAATCTCGATAAAGGCGCGGCGCGCGAAT
GCAGCTGATCACGTACGCTCCTCGTGTTCCGTTCAAGGACGGTGTTATCGACCTCAGATTAATGTTTATC
GGCCGACTGTTTTCGTATCCGCTCACCAAACGCGTTTTTGCATTAACATTGTATGTCGGCGGATGTTCTA
TATCTAATTTGAATAAATAAACGATAACCGCGTTGGTTTTAGAGGGCATAATAAAAGAAATATTGTTATC
GTGTTCGCCATTAGGGCAGTATAAATTGACGTTCATGTTGGATATTGTTTCAGTTGCAAGTTGACACTGG
CGGCGACAAGATCGTGAACAACCAAGTGACTTAATTAACAAAATGAACGACGAACTTGTCAAACGATCTC
AATGGCTCCTGGAGAAGCTGCGATACCCCTGGGAGATGATGCCCCTGATGTACGTGATACTGAAAGGCGC
CGACGGAGACGTCAATAAAGCGCGCCAACGGATTGACGAAGGTATGGGGGTTCTTACCGGTTGGGACTGT
TTCCGAGGTATCGATCGGGTGTCACTCACTTCCTGGGTGCTCCCATTTTGTAACTGCTAACGCTTATTAT
TGAGTTTCAGGACATCTGGGATCTTCGGTCGACGGAGTCTATTCCCAACAGTGCCCTGGATCAAACACTG
CCATCATGCAGTTTCCGTAGCCTGTTGGGCTACGCTCCCCGACTTGACATCCCCCATTCTCATCAAACAA
CAACTCAAGGCCTGAGACAACGAGTGGTGGAATTTGCGCACGAAGTCATTGGTTTGTCCTGGTAAAAGTT
AAAAGGGTTAACTGGAGGGTTAATTGACACGGTTTCAACTGATGGCCTTATTGACACACGGATGAAAGAC
TTGCACGCTTGACCTTCTGTCTGTACTAATAAAAGTTACGTTGGCTGGGTTTTGGGGTCATAATGGCCCC
AAAATCGAATCGTCATAACTTCTTGAAATACAACTCACGTTTAAGACCATTCAAGAGTATTAGATCATCG
TCTATAATAGCAGATTTGAAATTTACTTCACATTTCGGTATTGCAGTGCCCCTTGCTTCCACAATGGAAT
TAGTTAAAGTTTCGAGAGCATTGTCAATATCAAGTGTTGTTAGCAAACAAATGCTAACATCAAGATTACT
ATCGATGTTTGATTCACATGTATTCCAATCAGCTCGTAAAACGTCAACATCCCACCGCAAAATCGCTAGT
GTTTGGAGGGGATTTTAACCTCCAAATTGCCAAATAACCTCCAAATCATCACCTCCAAGTTAGTTCTAAT
ACACTCCGTTATATGAAATATGGTGGTGCGTCGATCGTCGCAAGTTTATCGTTAAACAGTCAATAAAATG
AGCATTTTATATCGTGATACATATGAGAAGATAGAGGTTTCAATTAAAACAAATCCACATGGTGTCGCTA
ATAAAATTGTGCATTTTAAGCGAGTTATATCCTCTGATCAAGATAAAATAGAAAATTCGATTTTTGAATA
TTCAATTATAAGAGCCTGAATAACTACAACATGTAGTGAATCGAAACTGATTTATGACGGTTTGTGAAGG
TTACACGTCCTAAGCATTTGGATTCAAGAAAAGCAAGAGATATGACGAATGTAAACTTTATCGTATCAAT
GAAGTAACTAGCGTCCAGAACAGTACAAACCAACATCGTACCGTCGTATTCCACTCCGGTCGTTGCAATA
TCTCTAGGTCCACCGAAAAACACTCATGACCAAGATCGTGTCGTCGATCTTGGTCCACCGAAACACCGAT
GTCCATATCGTTTCGTCGAACTTGGACCAACGATTCATGCAACTGATGACAACGCGGCCCCCGGGTCGTA
CCAATATCCGAAAAATCCAACTGTTCTTCTCTGCCTCGCAGGTCAAGCCGTGGTCAATGAATACTCACGA
TTGCACAATCTGAACATGTTCGACGGTGTAGAGTTGCGCAGTACGACGCGCCAGTCCGGATGATAGACTT
TTTACACGATCAGCACGACCCACTGCGCTGCGGCAAAGGTCGAACCGAAACAAGAATAAACCACGAAGAT
CAGATCGATTCGACGGAAGAAGCAATCGAATGCAAAGAAGAATCGGAACGAAGAAAACTCTAAAGCATCG
CATATTTACAAAGCATAACGGAAAACCCGCAAGTTCAAACTAGTGATTAGTGTAAGATGAAGCAAAGCAG
AAATGTAGTATCTAGATTTTTCAACGTTAGTTTACAAAGATAAAAAATGAGGTTGGACATACAATCGTGG
GTATTCGTCTGAGTTCGTCACAACTGCACCGGAAACTGTGAAACAGAATAGAGCCAACCTGTGCGCGGAG
AATGTTGAGGTCATTATAAGCTTCCTTAGCATCCACGGGTGAAAGTCGATCGACGGAAGCCTGCAAGACT
CTGTCGATGGGCTTTCGTCCTAGAAGAATAAGATTAAACCTGAAATGTATTCTCCCGTGGAATGGTTTCA
TTTGAGTAATTCTGTATCTTCTCCTTCCCAATTCCACGAACGCGACGAACTCTAATACAAACAACATAAT
GACCACAGTGCAAATGCTGTTTAACGATAATAGCGACATGCAGCCATTCTGGGGCTACCACGTGGAGCTC
TACTTGGGAGACAGCGTTCCTAAAGAGTGTGAAAGTGCAAACAAGGGAGGAAACCAAGAGTGCAAAGCAA
GTTTAGAGGGAAAATTTAAAAAATGCAAAACAGCAGTAGTACTTAACTTTGAAGATTGTGTTTCGAAAGC
CGAAGTGTGTTCCATCTGCCACCGGAAAAAAACGACGACAGCAGAATCATCAACAAGCAACATCCATCCG
AAAAAATCCGGGAAACCGGATCTTCAACCAACCATCCTACAATCTACAAACCAGAGATTATATCTCTTCA
ATCGTTTCCGACATCGGTCGGTTTCGGTGCCCAAAATGATCGGAGAAACACTTATCTCTCTGGAGCTTGC
ATGCCATTGCGAGCGTATTTTGGTAGCTGGCCGTTGCCAAACGGCTCCGCAGGTACTGCTATTGGAGGTT
GTGCACGACCACGTTGAGTTTGCCTTTTGAGTTGGAGAGTGTGTCTTTTCGTCATATATTCGGCCTTTTC
AAGGGTGATTTTCAGGCTACGTAATGATTGTATAGTTTAACCAGCTAAAACATATTGATGACAAGTTCTA
TTTCAGCACCACAAACAAGCCTGTTAATGTCTCTCACCGCAACCATTGTTCTGCGCGCGTTATAATCAGC
ATAGAAGTTTATTTTCTTTGGGATGATTCAAATATTACGTGACGCAAAGTTTGCCAATTTTAGAACCCCT
CCCTCCTCCACGTAACGGCTTTTGTGTGAAAAATTTAAATTTTGTGTATAGACCGTAGCATTTCGGAAGA
CCCCCTCCCTTACTCTGTTGAGTTACGTAAAATTTCAACGATCCTTTTGTAGTTCTGAATTTTATATCAG
CGTGCAGTGTTATGAAGATATCCACAGTATAAAATATTATTTTATTTTAAATTCTATGCTGATTATCAAT
GTGTTACTAGTGGCTTTTCATACTCATGTTGCGAGCTCGATTTGGCGCACGGGGTCATCTACACCTGATA
CCTTTAGGGTCGTTGGGGGACCACTTAGCGTGCACGTACGGACATTCAAAATGTTGTTCAAATTTTTTTC
TTACCAAGACGAGCACTTTACAATGACAAACTTATAATATTTCGCATTTTTGCGATAAAGTCAATGGCAT
TATGAGGCAGAGGGAAGCATCATCTTCCTTATGCTATCCAAGTAATTTGCCATTGCTTTCAAGAAATCGA
GGATTTCATCATGCCAAATCAGTTATCTTGTATCAAGGCATGTATGTATGTTGTTTGAAGCAACTGTATA
ACTGTTTGAAACTATCTAATTGGTGAGCTCGTTTCATTTAGTATATAATAATGATAATTGCTATGGAGAC
GTTATTTACTAGCAAGTGATTTGACGACCTGAAATCGGAACAAATAGACAACGTTTTTATAAATACAATA
AATCAGAACTTTCCATTATTGGGTACAAAGAGTTGCGCTATTTCGATACTGTCAGATCAGATTTTCCAGC
ACAACGATACCTTGATATGCGATAACTTAGAATTAGACCTTCAAATCCATCTCTCCAGCTATGAACAGTC
ATATAGATAAAGCCAATGGCGTTATGAGGTAGCGGAAAGCGTCATCTTTCCAATGCTATCTAAGTACATA
ATTTGCTATAGCTTTCTATTAATCGTAGTTTGAGAGATGCAAAGTCAGTTATCTCGTATCAAGGTTTGAT
TGTTTTGGAAATTAGCTAAACAGTTGACATTATCACCCGTCTTTAGGGGATAAGCGCATACAAATGTGTA
TTTAGTTGTTCATTGAAGTAACGTAAGATAGGCAAGTATGGAAACGAGCTCACCAAACGTCGAAATACGT
CTAATAAATTTGTGTTCAGCAGGATGGTTCAAAATTTATTTGCATCACCTCAAAATTACAGTACCTAGTG
CTGTTTGTGACAAACATCAAAAGGTAAAATCAAACTCGTGGCGTCGTGCAATCTCCATAGAATGAACAAT
TTCTAACCGTATTTGATGGAAAGACATTGAGTATACTAACCTCTTAACAGCATTACACTTTTCTATAAAC
AATAAATAATTTGTTCTATTTTACATTTTCTTTCCCCACTTTCGCCCCCCAATAATTCAATCCCTCAAAC
AGGATACGACATTTGTTGCATCTACTTTCCGAAGCGTTCCAGCAGACACAGACACTGGCCGGACGAGGAG
AACATCTCCGTCACCCGCACTCCGTCTGCGTCACGGTCGCCATGTGCCGATTTTCGTACCCGGTCACAGT
CCAGCTCGCCGGATGGTGCGCTCCTCCAAGAACGTCATCAAGGAGTTCATGCGCTTCAAGGTGCGCATGG
AGGGCACCGTGAACGGCCACGAGTTCGAGATCGAGGGCGAGGGCGAGGGCCGCCCCTACGAGGGCCACAA
CACCGTGAAGCTGAAGGTGACCAAGGGCGGCCCCCTGCCCTTCGCCTGGGACATCCTGTCCCCCCAGTTC
CAGTACGGCTCCAAGGTGTACGTGAAGCACCCCGCCGACATCCCCGACTACAAGAAGCTGTCCTTCCCCG
AGGGCTTCAAGTGGGAGCGCGTGATGAACTTCGAGGACGGCGGCGTGGTGACCGTGACCCAGGACTCCTC
CCTGCAGGACGGCTGCTTCATCTACAAGGTGAAGTTCATCGGCGTGAACTTCCCCTCCGACGGCCCCGTA
ATGCAGAAGAAGACCATGGGCTGGGAGGCCTCCACCGAGCGCCTGTACCCCCGCGACGGCGTGCTGAAGG
GCGAGATCCACAAGGCCCTGAAGCTGAAGGACGGCGGCCACTACCTGGTGGAGTTCAAGTCCATCTACAT
GGCCAAGAAGCCCGTGCAGCTGCCCGGCTACTACTACGTGGACTCCAAGCTGGACATCACCTCCCACAAC
GAGGACTACACCATCGTGGAGCAGTACGAGCGCACCGAGGGCCGCCACCACCTGTTCCTGTAGTAATGGT
GAGCAAGGGCGAGGAGCTGTTCACCGGGGTGGTGCCCATCCTGGTCGAGCTGGACGGCGACGTAAACGGC
CACAAGTTCAGCGTGTCCGGCGAGGGCGAGGGCGATGCCACCTACGGCAAGCTGACCCTGAAGTTCATCT
GCACCACCGGCAAGCTGCCCGTGCCCTGGCCCACCCTCGTGACCACCCTGACCTACGGCGTGCAGTGCTT
CAGCCGCTACCCCGACCACATGAAGCAGCACGACTTCTTCAAGTCCGCCATGCCCGAAGGCTACGTCCAG
GAGCGCACCATCTTCTTCAAGGACGACGGCAACTACAAGACCCGCGCCGAGGTGAAGTTCGAGGGCGACA
CCCTGGTGAACCGCATCGAGCTGAAGGGCATCGACTTCAAGGAGGACGGCAACATCCTGGGGCACAAGCT
GGAGTACAACTACAACAGCCACAACGTCTATATCATGGCCGACAAGCAGAAGAACGGCATCAAGGTGAAC
TTCAAGATCCGCCACAACATCGAGGACGGCAGCGTGCAGCTCGCCGACCACTACCAGCAGAACACCCCCA
TCGGCGACGGCCCCGTGCTGCTGCCCGACAACCACTACCTGAGCACCCAGTCCGCCCTGAGCAAAGACCC
CAACGAGAAGCGCGATCACATGGTCCTGCTGGAGTTCGTGACCGCCGCCGGGATCACTCTCGGCATGGAC
GAGCTGTACAAGTAAGCGGCCGCGACTCTAGATCATAATCAGCCATACCACATTTGTAGAGGTTTTACTT
GCTTTAAAAAACCTCCCACACCTCCCCCTGAACCTGAAACATAAAATGAATGCAATTGTTGTTGTTAACT
TGTTTATTGCAGCTTATAATGGTTACAAATAAAGCAATAGCATCACAAATTTCACAAATAAAGCATTTTT
TTCACTGCATTCTAGTTGTGGTTTGTCCAAACTCATCAATGTATCTTAAAGCTTGCGGCCGCAATTGATC
GGCTAAATGGTATGGCAAGAAAAGGTATGCAATATAATAATCTTTTATTGGGTATGCAACGAAAATTTGT
TTCGTCAACGTATGCAATATTTTTTATTAAAAGAGGGTATGCAATGTATTTTATTAAAAACGGGTATGCA
ATATAATAATCTTTTATTGGGTATGCAACGAAAATTTGTTTCGTCAAAGTATGCAATATTTTTTATTAAA
AGAGGGTATGCAATGTATTTTATTAAAAACGGGTATGCAATAAAAAATTATTTGGTTTCTCTAAAAAGTA
TGCAGCACTTATTTTTTGATAAGGTATGCAACAAAATTTTACTTTGCCGAAAATATGCAATGTTTTTGCG
AATAAATTCAACGCACACTTATTACGTGACCTGCAGGCAAACAAACGCGAGATACCGGAAGTACTGAAAA
ACAGTCGCTCCAGGCCAGTGGGAACATCGATGTTTTGTTTTGACGGACCCCTTACTCTCGTCTCATATAA
ACCGAAGCCAGCTAAGATGGTATACTTATTATCATCTTGTGATGAGGATGCTTCTATCAACGAAAGTTTT
GTTTTTTTTTAATAAATAAATAAACATAAATAAATTGTTTGTTGAATTTATTATTAGTATGTAAGTGTAA
ATATAATAAAACTTAATATCTATTCAAATTAATAAATAAACCTCGATATACAGACCGATAAAACACATGC
GTCAATTTTACGCATGATTATCTTTAACGTACGTCACAATATGATTATCTTTCTAGGGTTAATCTACTGG
CCGTCGTTTTACAACGTCGTGACTGGGAAAACCCTGGCGTTACCCAACTTAATCGCCTTGCAGCACATCC
CCCTTTCGCCAGCTGGCGTAATAGCGAAGAGGCCCGCACCGATCGCCCTTCCCAACAGTTGCGCAGCCTG
AATGGCGAATGGG
[124 nt withheld, positions 10304-10427]
C
[91 nt withheld, positions 10429-10519]
A
[49 nt withheld, positions 10521-10569]
CCTTTGACGTTGGAGTCCACGTTCTTT
[37 nt withheld, positions 10597-10633]
ACCCTATCTCGGTCTATTCTTTTGATTTATAAGGGATTTTGCCGATTTCGGCCTATTGGTTAAAAAATGA
GCTGATTTAACAAAAATTTAACGCGAATTTTAACAAAATATTAACGCTTACAATTTAGGTGGCACTTTTC
GGGGAAATGTGCGCGGAACCCCTATTTGTTTATTTTTCTAAATACATTCAAATATGTATCCGCTCATGAG
ACAATAACCCTGATAAATGCTTCAATAATATTGAAAAAGGAAGAGTATGAGTATTCAACATTTCCGTGTC
GCCCTTATTCCCTTTTTTGCGGCATTTTGCCTTCCTGTTTTTGCTCACCCAGAAACGCTGGTGAAAGTAA
AAGATGCTGAAGATCAGTTGGGTGCACGAGTGGGTTACATCGAACTGGATCTCAACAGCGGTAAGATCCT
TGAGAGTTTTCGCCCCGAAGAACGTTTTCCAATGATGAGCACTTTTAAAGTTCTGCTATGTGGCGCGGTA
TTATCCCGTATTGACGCCGGGCAAGAGCAACTCGGTCGCCGCATACACTATTCTCAGAATGACTTGGTTG
AGTACTCACCAGTCACAGAAAAGCATCTTACGGATGGCATGACAGTAAGAGAATTATGCAGTGCTGCCAT
AACCATGAGTGATAACACTGCGGCCAACTTACTTCTGACAACGATCGGAGGACCGAAGGAGCTAACCGCT
TTTTTGCACAACATGGGGGATCATGTAACTCGCCTTGATCGTTGGGAACCGGAGCTGAATGAAGCCATAC
CAAACGACGAGCGTGACACCACGATGCCTGTAGCAATGGCAACAACGTTGCGCAAACTATTAACTGGCGA
ACTACTTACTCTAGCTTCCCGGCAACAATTAATAGACTGGATGGAGGCGGATAAAGTTGCAGGACCACTT
CTGCGCTCGGCCCTTCCGGCTGGCTGGTTTATTGCTGATAAATCTGGAGCCGGTGAGCGTGGGTCTCGCG
GTATCATTGCAGCACTGGGGCCAGATGGTAAGCCCTCCCGTATCGTAGTTATCTACACGACGGGGAGTCA
GGCAACTATGGATGAACGAAATAGACAGATCGCTGAGATAGGTGCCTCACTGATTAAGCATTGGTAACTG
TCAGACCAAGTTTACTCATATATACTTTAGATTGATTTAAAACTTCATTTTTAATTTAAAAGGATCTAGG
TGAAGATCCTTTTTGATAATCTCATGACCAAAATCCCTTAACGTGAGTTTTCGTTCCACTGAGCGTCAGA
CCCCGTAGAAAAGATCAAAGGATCTTC
Features (pLannotate 1.2.2; 21 found; start..end, strand, type, name):
      1..589     +  rep_origin     ori: high-copy-number ColE1/pMB1/pBR322/pUC origin of replication
    772..864     +  CDS            lacI (fragment): lac repressor; lacI; The lac repressor binds to the lac operator to inhibit transcription in E. coli. This inhibition can be relieved by adding lactose or isopropyl-β-D-thiogalactopyranoside (IPTG).
    877..898     +  protein_bind   CAP binding site: CAP binding activates transcription in the presence of cAMP. E. coli catabolite activator protein
    913..943     +  promoter       lac promoter: promoter for the E. coli lac operon
    947..969     +  protein_bind   lac operator (fragment): The lac repressor binds to the lac operator to inhibit transcription in E. coli. This inhibition can be relieved by adding lactose or isopropyl-β-D-thiogalactopyranoside (IPTG). lac repressor encoded by lacI
   1012..1030    +  promoter       T3 promoter: promoter for bacteriophage T3 RNA polymerase
   1541..1610    -  protein_bind   attB: attB site for the φC31 integrase (Groth et al., 2000) phage φC31 integrase
   1632..1699    -  promoter       OpIE-2 promoter (fragment): immediate-early gene 2 from the Orgyia pseudotsugata multicapsid nucleopolyhedrovirus; strong constitutive baculovirus promoter for insect cell expression
   1707..2092    -  protein_bind   gypsy insulator: chromatin insulator from Drosophila Su(Hw), CP190, and Mod(mdg4)67.2
   2099..2581    +  enhancer       hr5 enhancer: Autographa californica hr5; baculovirus early transcription enhancer
   2585..3176    +  promoter       IE1 promoter: promoter of the ie1 gene from the baculovirus Autographa californica
   3220..3330    +  CDS            dsx (fragment): DSX_DROME - Experimental evidence at protein level: Swiss-Prot protein existence level 1. Controls somatic sexual differentiation. Binds directly and specifically to the FBE (fat body enhancer) of the yolk protein 1 and 2 genes (Yp1 and Yp2). This enhancer is sufficient to direct the female- specific transcription characteristic of the Yp genes in adult fat bodies. Involved in regulation of male-specific expression of takeout in brain-associated fat body. From Drosophila melanogaster (Fruit fly).
   7713..8393    +  CDS            DsRed1: wild-type DsRed mammalian codon-optimized
   8396..9115    +  CDS            EGFP: the original enhanced GFP (Yang et al., 1996) mammalian codon-optimized
   9131..9214    +  CDS            large T antigen (fragment): large T antigen from SV40 (simian virus 40)
   9237..9358    +  polyA_signal   SV40 poly(A) signal: SV40 polyadenylation signal
   9373..9758    -  protein_bind   gypsy insulator: chromatin insulator from Drosophila Su(Hw), CP190, and Mod(mdg4)67.2
  10146..10299   +  CDS            lacZα (fragment): LacZα fragment of β-galactosidase; lacZ fragment
  10304..10732   +  rep_origin     f1 ori (sequence partly withheld): f1 bacteriophage origin of replication; arrow indicates direction of (+) strand synthesis
  10785..10889   +  promoter       AmpR promoter: bla
  10890..11750   +  CDS            AmpR: β-lactamase; bla; confers resistance to ampicillin, carbenicillin, and related antibiotics
