[The description below was written by a language model from this plasmid's Addgene catalogue record and pLannotate feature annotations shown in this document.]
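Description:
Vector 1174D is a piggyBac-based insect expression and transgenesis plasmid built for SEPARATOR, a fluorescence-based system for sorting the sexes of the mosquito Aedes aegypti. In bacteria it behaves as a high-copy plasmid, carrying a ColE1/pUC-type origin and an ampicillin resistance gene. It also has an f1 origin and remnants of a lac/lacZα cloning region with a T3 promoter. The catalogue names piggyBac as the backbone, but the automated feature table does not annotate the transposon terminal repeats. It also leaves several stretches of the roughly 11.9 kb sequence unlabelled.

The payload is an engineered doublesex (dsx) splicing module of about 4.5 kb, derived from the Aedes aegypti dsx locus and assembled by Gibson cloning. It is expressed from the baculovirus Hr5IE1 element, in which the hr5 enhancer is fused to the IE1 immediate-early promoter to give strong constitutive activity in insect cells. The annotation recognises only a short dsx-like segment at the start of this region, and most of the module is unannotated. Downstream lie DsRed and EGFP coding sequences followed by an SV40 polyadenylation signal. The stated principle is that sex-specific alternative splicing of dsx determines how a dominant fluorescent marker is expressed, so males and females can be told apart by fluorescence. The record does not state which reporter corresponds to which sex or how the reading frames are arranged. Gypsy insulators flank the expression cassette, which should buffer it against chromosomal position effects. A φC31 attB site offers a route to site-specific integration, and an OpIE-2 promoter fragment is also detected nearby. The construct is intended for generating transgenic mosquito lines for efficient sex separation.
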