Addgene plasmid #200012: Vector 1174D
Purpose: Fluorescent based sex separator in Aedes aegypti (SEPARATOR)
Depositing lab: Omar Akbari. Depositing organization: University of California, San Diego (UCSD). Publication: Efficient Sex Separation by Exploiting Differential Alternative Splicing of a Dominant Marker in Aedes aegypti. Weng SC, Antoshechkin I, Marois E, Akbari OS. bioRxiv. 2023 Jun 16:2023.06.16.545348. doi: 10.1101/2023.06.16.545348. Preprint. PubMed 37398094.
Backbone
  Vector backbone: PiggyBac
  Vector type: Insect Expression, Synthetic Biology
Growth in bacteria
  Bacterial resistance: Ampicillin, 100 μg/mL
  Growth temperature: 37°C
  Growth strain: DH5alpha
  Copy number: High Copy
Gene/Insert
  Gene/Insert name: Engineered dobulesex splicing module
  Species: Synthetic; Aedes aegypti
  Insert size (bp): 4515
  Mutation: Engineered dobulesex splicing module
  GenBank ID: NC_035107.1 AAEL009114
  Promoter: Hr5IE1
  Cloning method: Gibson Cloning
  Sequencing primers: 5′ atcgtgaacaaccaagtgacttaattaaCAAAATGAACGACGAACTTGTCAAACGATCTC; 3′ GTTATCCTCCTCGCCCTTGCTCACCATTCCGGCGAGCTGGACTGTGACCGGGTAC
Terms and licenses: Academic/Nonprofit Terms; Industry Terms: Not Available to Industry
How to cite: Vector 1174D was a gift from Omar Akbari (Addgene plasmid # 200012 ; http://n2t.net/addgene:200012 ; RRID:Addgene_200012)
